>Addgene plasmid #87146 | pCASCADE-gapAP1 | addgene full sequence | sequence record 174938 | Addgene NGS Result
GACGTCTTAAGACCCACTTTCACATTTAAGTTGTTTTTCTAATCCGCATATGATCAATTCAAGGCCGAAT
AAGAAGGCTGGCTCTGCACCTTGGTGATCAAATAATTCGATAGCTTGTCGTAATAATGGCGGCATACTAT
CAGTAGTAGGTGTTTCCCTTTCTTCTTTAGCGACTTGATGCTCTTGATCTTCCAATACGCAACCTAAAGT
AAAATGCCCCACAGCGCTGAGTGCATATAATGCATTCTCTAGTGAAAAACCTTGTTGGCATAAAAAGGCT
AATTGATTTTCGAGAGTTTCATACTGTTTTTCTGTAGGCCGTGTACCTAAATGTACTTTTGCTCCATCGC
GATGACTTAGTAAAGCACATCTAAAACTTTTAGCGTTATTACGTAAAAAATCTTGCCAGCTTTCCCCTTC
TAAAGGGCAAAAGTGAGTATGGTGCCTATCTAACATCTCAATGGCTAAGGCGTCGAGCAAAGCCCGCTTA
TTTTTTACATGCCAATACAATGTAGGCTGCTCTACACCTAGCTTCTGGGCGAGTTTACGGGTTGTTAAAC
CTTCGATTCCGACCTCATTAAGCAGCTCTAATGCGCTGTTAATCACTTTACTTTTATCTAATCTAGACAT
CATCCAGGCATCAAATAAAACGAAAGGCTCAGTCGAAAGACTGGGCCTTTCGTTTTATCTGTTGTTTGTC
GGTGAACGCTCTCTACTAGAGTCACACTGGCTCACCTTCGGGTGGGCCTTTCTGCGTTTATACACAGCTA
ACACCACGTCGTCCCTATCTGCTGCCCTAGGTCTATGAGTGGTTGCTGGATAACTCTTTCTGACACCTTA
CTATCTTACAAATGTAACAAAAAAGTTATTTTTCTGTAATTCGAGCATGTCATGTTACCCCGCGAGCATA
AAACGCGTATATTCAGGGAGACCACAACGGTTTCCCTCTACAAATAATTTTGTTTAACTTTGAATTCAAA
AGATCTGGTACCACCTCGAGTTCCCCGCGCCAGCGGGGATAAACCGGTTTTTGTAATTTTACAGGCAACC
TTTTATTCGAGTTCCCCGCGCCAGCGGGGATAAACCGAAAAAAAAACCCCGCCCCTGACAGGGCGGGGTT
TTTTTTCCTAGGGATATATTCCGCTTCCTCGCTCACTGACTCGCTACGCTCGGTCGTTCGACTGCGGCGA
GCGGAAATGGCTTACGAACGGGGCGGAGATTTCCTGGAAGATGCCAGGAAGATACTTAACAGGGAAGTGA
GAGGGCCGCGGCAAAGCCGTTTTTCCATAGGCTCCGCCCCCCTGACAAGCATCACGAAATCTGACGCTCA
AATCAGTGGTGGCGAAACCCGACAGGACTATAAAGATACCAGGCGTTTCCCCCTGGCGGCTCCCTCGTGC
GCTCTCCTGTTCCTGCCTTTCGGTTTACCGGTGTCATTCCGCTGTTATGGCCGCGTTTGTCTCATTCCAC
GCCTGACACTCAGTTCCGGGTAGGCAGTTCGCTCCAAGCTGGACTGTATGCACGAACCCCCCGTTCAGTC
CGACCGCTGCGCCTTATCCGGTAACTATCGTCTTGAGTCCAACCCGGAAAGACATACAAAAGCACCACTG
GCAGCAGCCACTGGTAATTGATTTAGAGGAGTTAGTCTTGAAGTCATGCGCCGGTTAAGGCTAAACTGAA
AGGACAAGTTTTGGTGACTGCGCTCCTCCAAGCCAGTTACCTCGGTTCAAAGAGTTGGTAGCTCAGAGAA
CCTTCGAAAAACCGCCCTGCAAGGCGGTTTTTTCGTTTTCAGAGCAAGAGATTACGCGCAGACCAAAACG
ATCTCAAGAAGATCATCTTATTAATCAGATAAAATATTTCTAGATTTCAGTGCAATTTATCTCTTCAAAT
GTAGCACCTGAAGTCAGCCCCATACGATATAAGTTGTTACTAGTGCTTGGATTCTCACCAATAAAAAACG
CCCGGCGGCAACCGAGCGTTCTGAACAAATCCAGATGGAGTTCTGAGGTCATTACTGGATCTATCAACAG
GAGTCCAAGCGAGCTCGATATCAAATTACGCCCCGCCCTGCCACTCATCGCAGTACTGTTGTAATTCATT
AAGCATTCTGCCGACATGGAAGCCATCACAAACGGCATGATGAACCTGAATCGCCAGCGGCATCAGCACC
TTGTCGCCTTGCGTATAATATTTGCCCATGGTGAAAACGGGGGCGAAGAAGTTGTCCATATTGGCCACGT
TTAAATCAAAACTGGTGAAACTCACCCAGGGATTGGCTGAGACGAAAAACATATTCTCAATAAACCCTTT
AGGGAAATAGGCCAGGTTTTCACCGTAACACGCCACATCTTGCGAATATATGTGTAGAAACTGCCGGAAA
TCGTCGTGGTATTCACTCCAGAGCGATGAAAACGTTTCAGTTTGCTCATGGAAAACGGTGTAACAAGGGT
GAACACTATCCCATATCACCAGCTCACCGTCTTTCATTGCCATACGAAATTCCGGATGAGCATTCATCAG
GCGGGCAAGAATGTGAATAAAGGCCGGATAAAACTTGTGCTTATTTTTCTTTACGGTCTTTAAAAAGGCC
GTAATATCCAGCTGAACGGTCTGGTTATAGGTACATTGAGCAACTGACTGAAATGCCTCAAAATGTTCTT
TACGATGCCATTGGGATATATCAACGGTGGTATATCCAGTGATTTTTTTCTCCATTTTAGCTTCCTTAGC
TCCTGAAAATCTCGATAACTCAAAAAATACGCCCGGTAGTGATCTTATTTCATTATGGTGAAAGTTGGAA
CCTCTTACGTGCCGATCAACGTCTCATTTTCGCCAGATATC
Features (pLannotate 1.2.2; 8 found; start..end, strand, type, name):
      7..630     -  CDS            TetR: tetracycline repressor TetR; tetR from transposon Tn10; TetR binds to the tetracycline operator tetO to inhibit transcription. This inhibition can be relieved by adding tetracycline or doxycycline.
    642..713     +  terminator     rrnB T1 terminator: transcription terminator T1 from the E. coli rrnB gene
    729..756     +  terminator     T7Te terminator: phage T7 early transcription terminator
   1139..1194    -  rep_origin     RSF ori (fragment): Plasmids containing the RSF 1030 origin of replication can be propagated in E. coli cells that contain additional plasmids with compatible origins.
   1282..1827    -  rep_origin     p15A ori: Plasmids containing the medium-copy-number p15A origin of replication can be propagated in E. coli cells that contain a second plasmid with the ColE1 origin.
   1941..2035    -  terminator     lambda t0 terminator: transcription terminator from phage lambda
   2059..2715    -  CDS            cat: CAT_ECOLX - Experimental evidence at protein level: Swiss-Prot protein existence level 1. This enzyme is an effector of chloramphenicol resistance in bacteria. From Escherichia coli. This protein is used as a marker in many commonly used cloning vectors, such as pACYC184.
   2716..2818    -  promoter       cat promoter: promoter of the E. coli cat gene encoding chloramphenicol acetyltransferase
