[The description below was written by a language model from this plasmid's Addgene catalogue record and pLannotate feature annotations shown in this document.]
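Description:
pCASCADE-gapAP1 is a small bacterial expression plasmid, built in house on the pCASCADE backbone, that delivers a CRISPR guide array to E. coli. The catalogue lists it at about 2.9 kb, while the sequenced record behind the feature table is 2,841 nt. It replicates from a p15A origin, catalogued as low copy. This origin is compatible with ColE1-type plasmids, so the construct can be maintained alongside other vectors. Selection is by chloramphenicol, through a cat gene driven by its native promoter and followed by the lambda t0 terminator. A short fragment annotated as RSF ori sits next to the p15A region and probably reflects sequence similarity rather than a second functional origin.

The payload is a single-guide array directed at promoter 1 of the E. coli gapA gene, which encodes glyceraldehyde-3-phosphate dehydrogenase. According to the record, the array is transcribed from the E. coli ugpB promoter, which is induced when phosphate becomes limiting. Neither the guide array nor the ugpB promoter was picked up by the automated annotation. They presumably lie in one of the unannotated stretches, but the table does not show where. The rrnB T1 and T7Te terminators are present in tandem and would insulate or terminate transcription. A TetR coding sequence is also annotated, though the record does not explain its role in this design.

The plasmid name and guide-array format suggest use with a Cascade (type I-E) CRISPR system for transcriptional silencing, although the record does not spell this out. The stated purpose is phosphate-depletion-triggered targeting of the gapA P1 promoter, which allows gene expression to be controlled dynamically as cultures exhaust phosphate.
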