Addgene plasmid #87146: pCASCADE-gapAP1
Purpose: gapAP1 targeting guide RNA E. coli , Low Phosphate Induction
Depositing lab: Michael Lynch. Depositing organization: Duke University.
Backbone
  Vector backbone: pCASCADE
  Backbone manufacturer: None - Constructed in House
  Backbone size w/o insert (bp): 2500
  Total vector size (bp): 2903
  Vector type: Bacterial Expression
Growth in bacteria
  Bacterial resistance: Chloramphenicol, 25 μg/mL
  Growth temperature: 37°C
  Growth strain: DH5alpha
  Copy number: Low Copy
Gene/Insert
  Gene/Insert name: gapAP1 guide array
  gRNA/shRNA sequence: 1 Guide Array : E . coli gapA gene promoter 1
  Promoter: E . coli ugpB gene promoter, low phosphate induction
  Cloning method: Gibson Cloning
  Sequencing primers: 5′ CACCACGTCGTCCCTATCTG; 3′ ATCTCCGCCCCGTTCGTAA
Terms and licenses: Academic/Nonprofit Terms; Industry Terms: Not Available to Industry
How to cite: pCASCADE-gapAP1 was a gift from Michael Lynch (Addgene plasmid # 87146 ; http://n2t.net/addgene:87146 ; RRID:Addgene_87146)
